>Addgene plasmid #120526 | CMV-Mos-as | addgene full sequence | sequence record 233808 | Addgene NGS Result
GCTTGACCGACAATTGCATGAAGAATCTGCTTAGGGTTAGGCGTTTTGCGCTGCTTCGCGATGTACGGGC
CAGATATACGCGTTGACATTGATTATTGACTAGTTATTAATAGTAATCAATTACGGGGTCATTAGTTCAT
AGCCCATATATGGAGTTCCGCGTTACATAACTTACGGTAAATGGCCCGCCTGGCTGACCGCCCAACGACC
CCCGCCCATTGACGTCAATAATGACGTATGTTCCCATAGTAACGCCAATAGGGACTTTCCATTGACGTCA
ATGGGTGGAGTATTTACGGTAAACTGCCCACTTGGCAGTACATCAAGTGTATCATATGCCAAGTACGCCC
CCTATTGACGTCAATGACGGTAAATGGCCCGCCTGGCATTATGCCCAGTACATGACCTTATGGGACTTTC
CTACTTGGCAGTACATCTACGTATTAGTCATCGCTATTACCATGGTGATGCGGTTTTGGCAGTACATCAA
TGGGCGTGGATAGCGGTTTGACTCACGGGGATTTCCAAGTCTCCACCCCATTGACGTCAATGGGAGTTTG
TTTTGGCACCAAAATCAACGGGACTTTCCAAAATGTCGTAACAACTCCGCCCCATTGACGCAAATGGGCG
GTAGGCGTGTACGGTGGGAGGTCTATATAAGCAGAGCTCTCTGGCTAACTAGAGAACCCACTGCTTACTG
GCTTATCGAAATTAATACGACTCACTATAGGGAGACCCAAGCTGGCTAGCGTTTAAACGGGCCCTCTAGA
CTCGAGCGGCCGCGCACCAAGGACCTACGTGCATCCCAGCGGAGTTTCTGGGCTGAACTGAACATTGCAA
GACTACGCCACGACAACATAGTTCGGGTTGTGGCTGCCAGCACGCGCACGCCCGAAGACTCCAACAGCCT
AGGTACCATAATCATGGAGTTTGGGGGCAACGTGACTCTACACCAAGTCATCTACGGTGCCACCCGCTCA
CCGGAGCCTCTCAGCTGCAGAGAACAACCGAGTTTGGGGAAGTGCCTCAAGTATTCCCTAGATGTTGTTA
GCGGCCGCCACTGTGCTGGATATCTGCAGAATTCCACCACACTGGACTAGTGGATCCGAGCTCGGTACCA
AGCTTAAGTTTAAACCGCTGATCAGCCTCGACTGTGCCTTCTAGTTGCCAGCCATCTGTTGTTTGCCCCT
CCCCCGTGCCTTCCTTGACCCTGGAAGGTGCCACTCCCACTGTCCTTTCCTAATAAAATGAGGAAATTGC
ATCGCATTGTCTGAGTAGGTGTCATTCTATTCTGGGGGGTGGGGTGGGGCAGGACAGCAAGGGGGAGGAT
TGGGAAGACAATAGCAGGCATGCTGGGGATGCGGTGGGCTCTATGGCTTCTGAGGCGGAAAGAACCAGCT
GGGGCTCTAGGGGGTATCCCC
[124 nt withheld, positions 1422-1545]
C
[91 nt withheld, positions 1547-1637]
A
[49 nt withheld, positions 1639-1687]
CCTTTGACGTTGGAGTCCACGTTCTTT
[37 nt withheld, positions 1715-1751]
ACCCTATCTCGGTCTATTCTTTTGATTTATAAGGGATTTTGCCGATTTCGGCCTATTGGTTAAAAAATGA
GCTGATTTAACAAAAATTTAACGCGAATTAATTCTGTGGAATGTGTGTCAGTTAGGGTGTGGAAAGTCCC
CAGGCTCCCCAGCAGGCAGAAGTATGCAAAGCATGCATCTCAATTAGTCAGCAACCAGGTGTGGAAAGTC
CCCAGGCTCCCCAGCAGGCAGAAGTATGCAAAGCATGCATCTCAATTAGTCAGCAACCATAGTCCCGCCC
CTAACTCCGCCCATCCCGCCCCTAACTCCGCCCAGTTCCGCCCATTCTCCGCCCCATGGCTGACTAATTT
TTTTTATTTATGCAGAGGCCGAGGCCGCCTCTGCCTCTGAGCTATTCCAGAAGTAGTGAGGAGGCTTTTT
TGGAGGCCTAGGCTTTTGCAAAAAGCTCCCGGGAGCTTGTATATCCATTTTCGGATCTGATCAAGAGACA
GGATGAGGATCGTTTCGCATGATTGAACAAGATGGATTGCACGCAGGTTCTCCGGCCGCTTGGGTGGAGA
GGCTATTCGGCTATGACTGGGCACAACAGACAATCGGCTGCTCTGATGCCGCCGTGTTCCGGCTGTCAGC
GCAGGGGCGCCCGGTTCTTTTTGTCAAGACCGACCTGTCCGGTGCCCTGAATGAACTGCAGGACGAGGCA
GCGCGGCTATCGTGGCTGGCCACGACGGGCGTTCCTTGCGCAGCTGTGCTCGACGTTGTCACTGAAGCGG
GAAGGGACTGGCTGCTATTGGGCGAAGTGCCGGGGCAGGATCTCCTGTCATCTCACCTTGCTCCTGCCGA
GAAAGTATCCATCATGGCTGATGCAATGCGGCGGCTGCATACGCTTGATCCGGCTACCTGCCCATTCGAC
CACCAAGCGAAACATCGCATCGAGCGAGCACGTACTCGGATGGAAGCCGGTCTTGTCGATCAGGATGATC
TGGACGAAGAGCATCAGGGGCTCGCGCCAGCCGAACTGTTCGCCAGGCTCAAGGCGCGCATGCCCGACGG
CGAGGATCTCGTCGTGACCCATGGCGATGCCTGCTTGCCGAATATCATGGTGGAAAATGGCCGCTTTTCT
GGATTCATCGACTGTGGCCGGCTGGGTGTGGCGGACCGCTATCAGGACATAGCGTTGGCTACCCGTGATA
TTGCTGAAGAGCTTGGCGGCGAATGGGCTGACCGCTTCCTCGTGCTTTACGGTATCGCCGCTCCCGATTC
GCAGCGCATCGCCTTCTATCGCCTTCTTGACGAGTTCTTCTGAGCGGGACTCTGGGGTTCGAAATGACCG
ACCAAGCGACGCCCAACCTGCCATCACGAGATTTCGATTCCACCGCCGCCTTCTATGAAAGGTTGGGCTT
CGGAATCGTTTTCCGGGACGCCGGCTGGATGATCCTCCAGCGCGGGGATCTCATGCTGGAGTTCTTCGCC
CACCCCAACTTGTTTATTGCAGCTTATAATGGTTACAAATAAAGCAATAGCATCACAAATTTCACAAATA
AAGCATTTTTTTCACTGCATTCTAGTTGTGGTTTGTCCAAACTCATCAATGTATCTTATCATGTCTGTAT
ACCGTCGACCTCTAGCTAGAGCTTGGCGTAATCATGGTCATAGCTGTTTCCTGTGTGAAATTGTTATCCG
CTCACAATTCCACACAACATACGAGCCGGAAGCATAAAGTGTAAAGCCTGGGGTGCCTAATGAGTGAGCT
AACTCACATTAATTGCGTTGCGCTCACTGCCCGCTTTCCAGTCGGGAAACCTGTCGTGCCAGCTGCATTA
ATGAATCGGCCAACGCGCGGGGAGAGGCGGTTTGCGTATTGGGCGCTCTTCCGCTTCCTCGCTCACTGAC
TCGCTGCGCTCGGTCGTTCGGCTGCGGCGAGCGGTATCAGCTCACTCAAAGGCGGTAATACGGTTATCCA
CAGAATCAGGGGATAACGCAGGAAAGAACATGTGAGCAAAAGGCCAGCAAAAGGCCAGGAACCGTAAAAA
GGCCGCGTTGCTGGCGTTTTTCCATAGGCTCCGCCCCCCTGACGAGCATCACAAAAATCGACGCTCAAGT
CAGAGGTGGCGAAACCCGACAGGACTATAAAGATACCAGGCGTTTCCCCCTGGAAGCTCCCTCGTGCGCT
CTCCTGTTCCGACCCTGCCGCTTACCGGATACCTGTCCGCCTTTCTCCCTTCGGGAAGCGTGGCGCTTTC
TCATAGCTCACGCTGTAGGTATCTCAGTTCGGTGTAGGTCGTTCGCTCCAAGCTGGGCTGTGTGCACGAA
CCCCCCGTTCAGCCCGACCGCTGCGCCTTATCCGGTAACTATCGTCTTGAGTCCAACCCGGTAAGACACG
ACTTATCGCCACTGGCAGCAGCCACTGGTAACAGGATTAGCAGAGCGAGGTATGTAGGCGGTGCTACAGA
GTTCTTGAAGTGGTGGCCTAACTACGGCTACACTAGAAGAACAGTATTTGGTATCTGCGCTCTGCTGAAG
CCAGTTACCTTCGGAAAAAGAGTTGGTAGCTCTTGATCCGGCAAACAAACCACCGCTGGTAGCGGTGGTT
TTTTTGTTTGCAAGCAGCAGATTACGCGCAGAAAAAAAGGATCTCAAGAAGATCCTTTGATCTTTTCTAC
GGGGTCTGACGCTCAGTGGAACGAAAACTCACGTTAAGGGATTTTGGTCATGAGATTATCAAAAAGGATC
TTCACCTAGATCCTTTTAAATTAAAAATGAAGTTTTAAATCAATCTAAAGTATATATGAGTAAACTTGGT
CTGACAGTTACCAATGCTTAATCAGTGAGGCACCTATCTCAGCGATCTGTCTATTTCGTTCATCCATAGT
TGCCTGACTCCCCGTCGTGTAGATAACTACGATACGGGAGGGCTTACCATCTGGCCCCAGTGCTGCAATG
ATACCGCGAGACCCACGCTCACCGGCTCCAGATTTATCAGCAATAAACCAGCCAGCCGGAAGGGCCGAGC
GCAGAAGTGGTCCTGCAACTTTATCCGCCTCCATCCAGTCTATTAATTGTTGCCGGGAAGCTAGAGTAAG
TAGTTCGCCAGTTAATAGTTTGCGCAACGTTGTTGCCATTGCTACAGGCATCGTGGTGTCACGCTCGTCG
TTTGGTATGGCTTCATTCAGCTCCGGTTCCCAACGATCAAGGCGAGTTACATGATCCCCCATGTTGTGCA
AAAAAGCGGTTAGCTCCTTCGGTCCTCCGATCGTTGTCAGAAGTAAGTTGGCCGCAGTGTTATCACTCAT
GGTTATGGCAGCACTGCATAATTCTCTTACTGTCATGCCATCCGTAAGATGCTTTTCTGTGACTGGTGAG
TACTCAACCAAGTCATTCTGAGAATAGTGTATGCGGCGACCGAGTTGCTCTTGCCCGGCGTCAATACGGG
ATAATACCGCGCCACATAGCAGAACTTTAAAAGTGCTCATCATTGGAAAACGTTCTTCGGGGCGAAAACT
CTCAAGGATCTTACCGCTGTTGAGATCCAGTTCGATGTAACCCACTCGTGCACCCAACTGATCTTCAGCA
TCTTTTACTTTCACCAGCGTTTCTGGGTGAGCAAAAACAGGAAGGCAAAATGCCGCAAAAAAGGGAATAA
GGGCGACACGGAAATGTTGAATACTCATACTCTTCCTTTTTCAATATTATTGAAGCATTTATCAGGGTTA
TTGTCTCATGAGCGGATACATATTTGAATGTATTTAGAAAAATAAACAAATAGGGGTTCCGCGCACATTT
CCCCGAAAAGTGCCACCTGACGTCGACGGATCGGGAGATCTCCCGATCCCCTATGGTGCACTCTCAGTAC
AATCTGCTCTGATGCCGCATAGTTAAGCCAGTATCTGCTCCCTGCTTGTGTGTTGGAGGTCGCTGAGTAG
TGCGCGAGCAAAATTTAAGCTACAACAAGGCAAG
Features (pLannotate 1.2.2; 20 found; start..end, strand, type, name):
     85..464     +  enhancer       CMV enhancer: human cytomegalovirus immediate early enhancer
    465..668     +  promoter       CMV promoter: human cytomegalovirus (CMV) immediate early promoter
    664..697     +  LTR            5' LTR (truncated) (fragment): truncated 5' long terminal repeat (LTR) from HIV-1
    713..731     +  promoter       T7 promoter: promoter for bacteriophage T7 RNA polymerase
    786..1055    +  CDS            MOS (fragment): MOS_HUMAN - Experimental evidence at protein level: Swiss-Prot protein existence level 1. From Homo sapiens (Human).
   1152..1376    +  polyA_signal   bGH poly(A) signal: bovine growth hormone polyadenylation signal
   1380..1401    +  promoter       SV40 promoter (fragment): SV40 enhancer and early promoter
   1422..1850    +  rep_origin     f1 ori (sequence partly withheld): f1 bacteriophage origin of replication; arrow indicates direction of (+) strand synthesis
   1864..2193    +  promoter       SV40 promoter: SV40 enhancer and early promoter
   2260..3051    +  CDS            neo: KKA2_KLEPN - Also known as kan, nptII. Experimental evidence at protein level: Swiss-Prot protein existence level 1. Resistance to kanamycin, neomycin, paromomycin, ribostamycin, butirosin and gentamicin B. From Klebsiella pneumoniae.
   3075..3233    +  CDS            ble (fragment): BLE_KLEPN - Experimental evidence at protein level: Swiss-Prot protein existence level 1. Binding protein with a strong affinity to the bleomycin family of antibiotics. Binds to CL990; an antimitotic-antibiotic compound. From Klebsiella pneumoniae.
   3228..3349    +  polyA_signal   SV40 poly(A) signal: SV40 polyadenylation signal
   3422..3438    -  protein_bind   lac operator: The lac repressor binds to the lac operator to inhibit transcription in E. coli. This inhibition can be relieved by adding lactose or isopropyl-β-D-thiogalactopyranoside (IPTG). lac repressor encoded by lacI
   3446..3476    -  promoter       lac promoter: promoter for the E. coli lac operon
   3491..3512    -  protein_bind   CAP binding site: CAP binding activates transcription in the presence of cAMP. E. coli catabolite activator protein
   3525..3617    -  CDS            lacI (fragment): lac repressor; lacI; The lac repressor binds to the lac operator to inhibit transcription in E. coli. This inhibition can be relieved by adding lactose or isopropyl-β-D-thiogalactopyranoside (IPTG).
   3800..4388    -  rep_origin     ori: high-copy-number ColE1/pMB1/pBR322/pUC origin of replication
   4559..5419    -  CDS            AmpR: β-lactamase; bla; confers resistance to ampicillin, carbenicillin, and related antibiotics
   5420..5524    -  promoter       AmpR promoter: bla
   5583..5635    -  misc_feature   bom (fragment): basis of mobility region from pBR322
