[The description below was written by a language model from this plasmid's Addgene catalogue record and pLannotate feature annotations shown in this document.]
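Description:
CMV-Mos-as is a mammalian expression plasmid built on the pcDNA3.1(-) backbone and catalogued as an RNAi vector. Its stated purpose is to express a single-stranded RNA that contributes to double-stranded RNA production. It is maintained in E. coli as a high-copy plasmid through a ColE1/pUC-type origin and selected with ampicillin via the β-lactamase gene. The backbone also carries an f1 phage origin and an SV40 promoter-driven neomycin phosphotransferase cassette with an SV40 polyadenylation signal. This cassette would allow G418 selection of transfected mammalian cells, although the record does not say it is used that way.

The payload is a fragment of the mouse Mos (c-mos) gene placed between the human cytomegalovirus immediate early enhancer/promoter and the bovine growth hormone polyadenylation signal. A T7 promoter sits just upstream of the insert, as is standard for this backbone. The "as" in the name suggests the fragment is meant to be transcribed as antisense RNA, which would anneal to a complementary sense Mos transcript made from a partner construct to form long dsRNA in cells. The record does not spell this out, however. The automated annotation detects only a roughly 270 nt match, labelled by homology to the human MOS protein and placed on the plus strand, so the insert's orientation and exact boundaries cannot be confirmed from the feature table. The cloning sites are listed as unknown. Short hits annotated as HIV-1 LTR, ble and lacI fragments are probably backbone remnants or annotation artefacts rather than functional elements. Constructs of this type are typically used to study dsRNA-triggered responses and RNAi in mammalian cells.
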