Addgene plasmid #120526: CMV-Mos-as
Purpose: ssRNA expression for dsRNA production
Depositing lab: Petr Svoboda. Depositing organization: Institute of Molecular Genetics of the Czech Academy of Sciences.
Backbone
  Vector backbone: pcDNA3.1(-)
  Vector type: RNAi
Growth in bacteria
  Bacterial resistance: Ampicillin, 100 μg/mL
  Growth temperature: 37°C
  Growth strain: DH5alpha
  Copy number: High Copy
Gene/Insert
  Gene/Insert name: Mos
  Species: M. musculus (mouse)
  Entrez Gene: Mos (a.k.a. c-mos)
  Cloning method: Restriction Enzyme; 5′ cloning site Unknown (unknown if destroyed); 3′ cloning site Unknown (unknown if destroyed)
Terms and licenses: Academic/Nonprofit Terms; Industry Terms: Not Available to Industry
How to cite: CMV-Mos-as was a gift from Petr Svoboda (Addgene plasmid # 120526 ; http://n2t.net/addgene:120526 ; RRID:Addgene_120526)
